Addgene plasmid #192079: pMis1_1B
Purpose: A pBBR-1 based vector with IncP group plasmid compatibility for expression in Methylorubrum extorquens using rhamnose dependent induction
Depositing lab: Markus Buchhaupt. Depositing organization: DECHEMA-Forschungsinstitut (DFI). Publication: A pBBR1-based vector with IncP group plasmid compatibility for Methylorubrum extorquens. Poschel L, Gehr E, Buchhaupt M. Microbiologyopen. 2022 Oct;11(5):e1325. doi: 10.1002/mbo3.1325. PubMed 36314759.
Backbone
  Vector backbone: pJeM1
  Backbone manufacturer: Jeske M, Altenbuchner J
  Vector type: Bacterial Expression
Growth in bacteria
  Bacterial resistance: Kanamycin, 50 μg/mL
  Growth temperature: 37°C
  Growth strain: NEB Stable
  Copy number: Unknown
Gene/Insert 1
  Gene/Insert name: KanR (alt name: aminoglycoside phosphotransferase from Tn5)
  Species: transposon Tn5
  Insert size (bp): 795
Gene/Insert 2
  Gene/Insert name: rhaR (alt name: DNA-binding transcriptional activator RhaR from Escherichia coli)
  Species: Escherichia coli
  Insert size (bp): 939
  GenBank ID: 948396
Gene/Insert 3
  Gene/Insert name: rhaS (alt name: DNA-binding transcriptional activator RhaS from Escherichia coli, Gene ID: 948397, positive regulator of the rhaB promoter)
  Insert size (bp): 837
  GenBank ID: 948397
Gene/Insert 4
  Gene/Insert name: pBBR1 rep (alt name: replication protein for the broad-host-range plasmid pBBR1 from Bordetella bronchiseptica)
  Species: Bordetella bronchiseptica
  Insert size (bp): 663
Terms and licenses: Academic/Nonprofit Terms; Industry Terms: Not Available to Industry
How to cite: pMis1_1B was a gift from Markus Buchhaupt (Addgene plasmid # 192079 ; http://n2t.net/addgene:192079 ; RRID:Addgene_192079)
