[The description below was written by a language model from this plasmid's Addgene catalogue record and pLannotate feature annotations shown in this document.]
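Description:
pMis1_1B is a 6.4 kb broad-host-range bacterial expression vector derived from the pJeM1 backbone and designed for rhamnose-inducible gene expression in the methylotroph Methylorubrum extorquens. Replication depends on the pBBR1 replicon from Bordetella bronchiseptica: the pBBR1 oriV sits directly upstream of the gene for the pBBR1 Rep protein, which the origin requires in order to function. According to the record, this pBBR1-based design is compatible with IncP group plasmids, so it can presumably be kept alongside such a plasmid in one cell. Selection is by kanamycin, conferred by the Tn5 aminoglycoside phosphotransferase (neo/nptII). The copy number is listed as unknown.

The expression module is the Escherichia coli rhamnose regulon. The rhaB (rhaBAD) promoter lies on the reverse strand, divergent from the rhaS and rhaR genes encoded on the forward strand. RhaR activates transcription of rhaS and rhaR in response to L-rhamnose, and RhaS in turn activates the rhaB promoter, giving tightly regulated induction. No annotated gene of interest lies downstream of the promoter, and the catalogue lists only backbone components as inserts, so the plasmid appears to be an empty vector into which a coding sequence would be cloned. The record does not describe the cloning site.

The annotation also picks up short fragments of tetracycline, chloramphenicol and bleomycin resistance genes and of the Tn5 transposase. These are partial remnants, the latter two flanking the kanamycin marker as expected for Tn5-derived sequence, and they should not be taken as functional markers.
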