Features (pLannotate 1.2.2; 10 found; start..end, strand, type, name):
   1078..1849    +  rep_origin     pBBR1 oriV: replication origin of the broad-host-range plasmid pBBR1 from Bordetella bronchiseptica; requires the pBBR1 Rep protein for replication
   1850..2512    +  CDS            pBBR1 Rep: replication protein for the broad-host-range plasmid pBBR1 from Bordetella bronchiseptica
   2573..2642    +  CDS            TcR (fragment): tetracycline efflux protein; tet; confers resistance to tetracycline
   2904..3022    -  promoter       rhaB promoter: promoter of the E. coli rhaBAD operon, conferring tight induction with L-rhamnose and repression with D-glucose in the presence of RhaR and RhaS (Giacalone et al., 2006)
   3168..4004    +  CDS            rhaS: positive regulator of the rhaB promoter; E. coli rhaS; activated by L-rhamnose
   4078..4926    +  CDS            rhaR: transcriptional activator of rhaR and rhaS; E. coli rhaR; needed for rhamnose-dependent activation of the rhaB promoter
   4936..5052    -  CDS            CmR (fragment): chloramphenicol acetyltransferase; cat; confers resistance to chloramphenicol
   5052..5204    -  CDS            ble (fragment): BLE_KLEPN - Experimental evidence at protein level: Swiss-Prot protein existence level 1. Binding protein with a strong affinity to the bleomycin family of antibiotics. Binds to CL990; an antimitotic-antibiotic compound. From Klebsiella pneumoniae.
   5228..6019    -  CDS            neo: KKA2_KLEPN - Also known as kan, nptII. Experimental evidence at protein level: Swiss-Prot protein existence level 1. Resistance to kanamycin, neomycin, paromomycin, ribostamycin, butirosin and gentamicin B. From Klebsiella pneumoniae.
   6051..6335    -  CDS            tnpA (fragment): TN5P_ECOLX - Also known as tnp. Experimental evidence at protein level: Swiss-Prot protein existence level 1. Mediates transposition of transposon Tn5 by a 'cut and paste' mechanism. First, the monomeric transposase binds the 19 bp inverted DNA repeats flanking the transposon. Then, dimerization of the DNA- bound transposase creates a synaptic DNA complex. After nicking of the first DNA strand, excision of the transposon proceeds through a series of intermediates. The transposase then mediates the insertion of the transposon at a new site by strand transfer. The activity of the wild- type tran
>Addgene plasmid #192079 | pMis1_1B | addgene full sequence | sequence record 380008 | Addgene NGS Result
TCCCGATTCAACGGCCCCAGGGCGTCCAGAACGGGCTTCAGGCGCTCCCGAAGGTCTCGGGCCGTCTCTT
GGGCTTGATCGGCCTTCTTGCGCATCTCACGCGCTCCTGCGGCGGCCTGTAGGGCAGGCTCATACCCCTG
CCGAACCGCTTTTGTCAGCCGGTCGGCCACGGCTTCCGGCGTCTCAACGCGCTTTGAGATTCCCAGCTTT
TCGGCCAATCCCTGCGGTGCATAGGCGCGTGGCTCGACCGCTTGCGGGCTGATGGTGACGTGGCCCACTG
GTGGCCGCTCCAGGGCCTCGTAGAACGCCTGAATGCGCGTGTGACGTGCCTTGCTGCCCTCGATGCCCCG
TTGCAGCCCTAGATCGGCCACAGCGGCCGCAAACGTGGTCTGGTCGCGGGTCATCTGCGCTTTGTTGCCG
ATGAACTCCTTGGCCGACAGCCTGCCGTCCTGCGTCAGCGGCACCACGAACGCGGTCATGTGCGGGCTGG
TTTCGTCACGGTGGATGCTGGCCGTCACGATGCGATCCGCCCCGTACTTGTCCGCCAGCCACTTGTGCGC
CTTCTCGAAGAACGCCGCCTGCTGTTCTTGGCTGGCCGACTTCCACCATTCCGGGCTGGCCGTCATGACG
TACTCGACCGCCAACACAGCGTCCTTGCGCCGCTTCTCTGGCAGCAACTCGCGCAGTCGGCCCATCGCTT
CATCGGTGCTGCTGGCCGCCCAGTGCTCGTTCTCTGGCGTCCTGCTGGCGTCAGCGTTGGGCGTCTCGCG
CTCGCGGTAGGCGTGCTTGAGACTGGCCGCCACGTTGCCCATTTTCGCCAGCTTCTTGCATCGCATGATC
GCGTATGCCGCCATGCCTGCCCCTCCCTTTTGGTGTCCAACCGGCTCGACGGGGGCAGCGCAAGGCGGTG
CCTCCGGCGGGCCACTCAATGCTTGAGTATACTCACTAGACTTTGCTTCGCAAAGTCGTGACCGCCTACG
GCGGCTGCGGCGCCCTACGGGCTTGCTCTCCGGGCTTCGCCCTGCGCGGTCGCTGCGCTCCCTTGCCAGC
CCGTGGATATGTGGACGATGGCCGCGAGCGGCCACCGGCTGGCTCGCTTCGCTCGGCCCGTGGACAACCC
TGCTGGACAAGCTGATGGACAGGCTGCGCCTGCCCACGAGCTTGACCACAGGGATTGCCCACCGGCTACC
CAGCCTTCGACCACATACCCACCGGCTCCAACTGCGCGGCCTGCGGCCTTGCCCCATCAATTTTTTTAAT
TTTCTCTGGGGAAAAGCCTCCGGCCTGCGGCCTGCGCGCTTCGCTTGCCGGTTGGACACCAAGTGGAAGG
CGGGTCAAGGCTCGCGCAGCGACCGCGCAGCGGCTTGGCCTTGACGCGCCTGGAACGACCCAAGCCTATG
CGAGTGGGGGCAGTCGAAGGGCGAAGCCCGCCCGCCTGCCCCCCGAGCCTCACGGCGGCGAGTGCGGGGG
TTCCAAGGGGGCAGCGCCACCTTGGGCAAGGCCGAAGGCCGCGCAGTCGATCAACAAGCCCCGGAGGGGC
CACTTTTTGCCGGAGGGGGAGCCGCGCCGAAGGCGTGGGGGAACCCCGCAGGGGTGCCCTTCTTTGGGCA
CCAAAGAACTAGATATAGGGCGAAATGCGAAAGACTTAAAAATCAACAACTTAAAAAAGGGGGGTACGCA
ACAGCTCATTGCGGCACCCCCCGCAATAGCTCATTGCGTAGGTTAAAGAAAATCTGTAATTGACTGCCAC
TTTTACGCAACGCATAATTGTTGTCGCGCTGCCGAAAAGTTGCAGCTGATTGCGCATGGTGCCGCAACCG
TGCGGCACCCCTACCGCATGGAGATAAGCATGGCCACGCAGTCCAGAGAAATCGGCATTCAAGCCAAGAA
CAAGCCCGGTCACTGGGTGCAAACGGAACGCAAAGCGCATGAGGCGTGGGCCGGGCTTATTGCGAGGAAA
CCCACGGCGGCAATGCTGCTGCATCACCTCGTGGCGCAGATGGGCCACCAGAACGCCGTGGTGGTCAGCC
AGAAGACACTTTCCAAGCTCATCGGACGTTCTTTGCGGACGGTCCAATACGCAGTCAAGGACTTGGTGGC
CGAGCGCTGGATCTCCGTCGTGAAGCTCAACGGCCCCGGCACCGTGTCGGCCTACGTGGTCAATGACCGC
GTGGCGTGGGGCCAGCCCCGCGACCAGTTGCGCCTGTCGGTGTTCAGTGCCGCCGTGGTGGTTGATCACG
ACGACCAGGACGAATCGCTGTTGGGGCATGGCGACCTGCGCCGCATCCCGACCCTGTATCCGGGCGAGCA
GCAACTACCGACCGGCCCCGGCGAGGAGCCGCCCAGCCAGCCCGGCATTCCGGGCATGGAACCAGACCTG
CCAGCCTTGACCGAAACGGAGGAATGGGAACGGCGCGGGCAGCAGCGCCTGCCGATGCCCGATGAGCCGT
GTTTTCTGGACGATGGCGAGCCGTTGGAGCCGCCGACACGGGTCACGCTGCCGCGCCGGTAGCACTTGGG
TTGCGCAGCAACCCGTAAGTGCGCTGTTCCAGACTATCGGCTGTAGCCGCCTCGCCGCCCTATACCTTGT
CTGCCTCCCCGCGTTGCGTCGCGGTGCATGGAGCCGGGCCACCTCGACCTGAATGGAAGCCGGCGGCACC
TCGCTAACGGATTCACCGTTTTTATCAGGCTCTGGGAGGCAGAATAAATGATCATATCGTCAATTATTAC
CTCCACGGGGAGAGCCTGAGCAAACTGGCCTCAGGCATTTGAGAAGCACACGGTCACACTGCTTCCGGTA
GTCAATAAACCGGTAAGCTTGGATCCTGTACACTCGAGGAGCTCGTCGACGGTACCGTTTAAACTCCTTC
TTATACTTAACTAATATACTTCTAGAGGTTCATTACGACCAGTCTAAAAAGCGCCTGAATTCGCGACCTT
CTCGTTACTGACAGGAAAATGGGCCATTGGCAACCAGGGAAAGATGAACGTGATGATGTTCACAATTTGC
TGAATTGTGGTGATGTGATGCTCACCGCATTTCCTGAAAATTCACGCTGTATCTTGAAAAATCGACGTTT
TTTACGTGGTTTTCCGTCGAAAATTTAAGGTAAGAACCTGACCTCGTGATTACTATTTCGCCGTGTTGAC
GACATCAGGAGGCCAGTATGACCGTATTACATAGTGTGGATTTTTTTCCGTCTGGTAACGCGTCCGTGGC
GATAGAACCCCGGCTCCCGCAGGCGGATTTTCCTGAACATCATCATGATTTTCATGAAATTGTGATTGTC
GAACATGGCACGGGTATTCATGTGTTTAATGGGCAGCCCTATACCATCACCGGTGGCACGGTCTGTTTCG
TACGCGATCATGATCGGCATCTGTATGAACATACCGATAATCTGTGTCTGACCAATGTGCTGTATCGCTC
GCCGGATCGATTTCAGTTTCTCGCCGGGCTGAATCAGTTGCTGCCACAAGAGCTGGATGGGCAGTATCCG
TCTCACTGGCGCGTTAACCACAGCGTATTGCAGCAGGTGCGACAGCTGGTTGCACAGATGGAACAGCAGG
AAGGGGAAAATGATTTACCCTCGACCGCCAGTCGCGAGATCTTGTTTATGCAATTACTGCTCTTGCTGCG
TAAAAGCAGTTTGCAGGAGAACCTGGAAAACAGCGCATCACGTCTCAACTTGCTTCTGGCCTGGCTGGAG
GACCATTTTGCCGATGAGGTGAATTGGGATGCCGTGGCGGATCAATTTTCTCTTTCACTGCGTACGCTAC
ATCGGCAGCTTAAGCAGCAAACGGGACTGACGCCTCAGCGATACCTGAACCGCCTGCGACTGATGAAAGC
CCGACATCTGCTACGCCACAGCGAGGCCAGCGTTACTGACATCGCCTATCGCTGTGGATTCAGCGACAGT
AACCACTTTTCGACGCTTTTTCGCCGAGAGTTTAACTGGTCACCGCGTGATATTCGCCAGGGACGGGATG
GCTTTCTGCAATAACGCGAATCTTCTCAACGTATTTGTACGCCATATTGCGAATAATCAACTTCGTTCTC
TGGCCGAGGTAGCCACGGTGGCGCATCAGTTAAAACTTCTCAAAGATGATTTTTTTGCCAGCGACCAGCA
GGCAGTCGCTGTGGCTGACCGTTATCCGCAAGATGTCTTTGCTGAACATACACATGATTTTTGTGAGCTG
GTGATTGTCTGGCGCGGTAATGGCCTGCATGTACTCAACGATCGCCCTTATCGCATTACCCGTGGCGATC
TCTTTTACATTCATGCTGACGATAAACACTCCTACGCTTCCGTTAACGATCTGGTTTTGCAGAATATTAT
TTATTGCCCGGAGCGTCTGAAGCTGAATCTTGACTGGCAGGGGGCGATTCCGGGATTTAACGCCAGCGCA
GGGCAACCACACTGGCGCTTAGGTAGCATGGGGATGGCGCAGGCGCGGCAGGTTATCGGTCAGCTTGAGC
ATGAAAGTAGTCAGCATGTGCCGTTTGCTAACGAAATGGCTGAGTTGCTGTTCGGGCAGTTGGTGATGTT
GCTGAATCGCCATCGTTACACCAGTGATTCGTTGCCGCCAACATCCAGCGAAACGTTGCTGGATAAGCTG
ATTACCCGGCTGGCGGCTAGCCTGAAAAGTCCCTTTGCGCTGGATAAATTTTGTGATGAGGCATCGTGCA
GTGAGCGCGTTTTGCGTCAGCAATTTCGCCAGCAGACTGGAATGACCATCAATCAATATCTGCGACAGGT
CAGAGTGTGTCATGCGCAATATCTTCTCCAGCATAGCCGCCTGTTAATCAGTGATATTTCGACCGAATGT
GGCTTTGAAGATAGTAACTATTTTTCGGTGGTGTTTACCCGGGAAACCGGGATGACGCCCAGCCAGTGGC
GTCATCTCAATTCGCAGAAAGATTAATGCATAAAAACTGTTGTAATTCATTAAGCATTCTGCCGACATGG
AAGCCATCACAAACGGCATGATGAACCTGAATCGCCAGCGGCATCAGCACCTTGTCGCCTTGCGTATAAT
ATTTGCCCATGGGGGTGGGCGAAGAACTCCAGCATGAGATCCCCGCGCTGGAGGATCATCCAGCCGGCGT
CCCGGAAAACGATTCCGAAGCCCAACCTTTCATAGAAGGCGGCGGTGGAATCGAAATCTCGTGATGGCAG
GTTGGGCGTCGCTTGGTCGGTCATTTCGAACCCCAGAGTCCCGCTCAGAAGAACTCGTCAAGAAGGCGAT
AGAAGGCGATGCGCTGCGAATCGGGAGCGGCGATACCGTAAAGCACGAGGAAGCGGTCAGCCCATTCGCC
GCCAAGCTCTTCAGCAATATCACGGGTAGCCAACGCTATGTCCTGATAGCGGTCCGCCACACCCAGCCGG
CCACAGTCGATGAATCCAGAAAAGCGGCCATTTTCCACCATGATATTCGGCAAGCAGGCATCGCCATGGG
TCACGACGAGATCCTCGCCGTCGGGCATGCGCGCCTTGAGCCTGGCGAACAGTTCGGCTGGCGCGAGCCC
CTGATGCTCTTCGTCCAGATCATCCTGATCGACAAGACCGGCTTCCATCCGAGTACGTGCTCGCTCGATG
CGATGTTTCGCTTGGTGGTCGAATGGGCAGGTAGCCGGATCAAGCGTATGCAGCCGCCGCATTGCATCAG
CCATGATGGATACTTTCTCGGCAGGAGCAAGGTGAGATGACAGGAGATCCTGCCCCGGCACTTCGCCCAA
TAGCAGCCAGTCCCTTCCCGCTTCAGTGACAACGTCGAGCACAGCTGCGCAAGGAACGCCCGTCGTGGCC
AGCCACGATAGCCGCGCTGCCTCGTCCTGCAGTTCATTCAGGGCACCGGACAGGTCGGTCTTGACAAAAA
GAACCGGGCGCCCCTGCGCTGACAGCCGGAACACGGCGGCATCAGAGCAGCCGATTGTCTGTTGTGCCCA
GTCATAGCCGAATAGCCTCTCCACCCAAGCGGCCGGAGAACCTGCGTGCAATCCATCTTGTTCAATCATG
CGAAACGATCCTCATCCTGTCTCTTGATCAGATCTTGATCCCCTGCGCCATCAGATCCTTGGCGGCAAGA
AAGCCATCCAGTTTACTTTGCAGGGCTTCCCAACCTTACCAGAGGGCGCCCCAGCTGGCAATTCCGGTTC
GCTTGCTGTCCATAAAACCGCCCAGTCTAGCTATCGCCATGTAAGCCCACTGCAAGCTACCTGCTTTCTC
TTTGCGCTTGCGTTTTCCCTTGTCCAGATAGCCCAGTAGCTGACATTCATCCCAGGTGGCACTTTTCGGG
GAAATGTGCGCGCCCGCGTTCCTGCTGGCGCTGGGCCTGTTTCTGGCGCTGGACTTCCCGCTGTTCCGTC
AGCAGCTTTTCGCCCACGGCCTTGATGATCGCGGCGGCCTTGGCCTGCATA
